Addgene plasmid #251107: pAT2732-(PB-4_EF1α-Hygro_2A_rtTA3 [HA-BFP-KRAB-PUFa])
Purpose: Expression of KRAB-PUFa component of Casilio-i system
Depositing lab: Chia-Lin Wei. Depositing organization: University of Washington. Publication: Extrachromosomal DNA associates with nuclear condensates and reorganizes chromatin structures to enhance oncogenic transcription. Taghbalout A, Tung CH, Clow PA, Tjong H, Wang P, Wong CH, Mao DD, Maurya R, Huang MF, Ngan CY, Kim AH, Wei CL. Cancer Cell. 2025 Dec 8;43(12):2191-2205.e6. doi: 10.1016/j.ccell.2025.08.008. Epub 2025 Sep 18. PubMed 40972571.
Backbone
  Vector backbone: piggyBac
  Vector type: Mammalian Expression
  Selectable markers: Hygromycin
Growth in bacteria
  Bacterial resistance: Ampicillin, 100 μg/mL
  Growth temperature: 30°C
  Growth strain: NEB Stable
  Copy number: High Copy
Gene/Insert
  Gene/Insert name: BFP-KRAB-PUFa
  Species: H. sapiens (human)
  Mutation: N/A
  Tag / fusion protein: HA (N terminal on insert)
  Cloning method: Gateway Cloning
Resource information
  A portion of this plasmid was derived from a plasmid made by: Albert W. Cheng
Terms and licenses: Academic/Nonprofit Terms; Industry Terms: Not Available to Industry
How to cite: pAT2732-(PB-4_EF1α-Hygro_2A_rtTA3 [HA-BFP-KRAB-PUFa]) was a gift from Chia-Lin Wei (Addgene plasmid # 251107 ; http://n2t.net/addgene:251107 ; RRID:Addgene_251107)
