[The description below was written by a language model from this plasmid's Addgene catalogue record and pLannotate feature annotations shown in this document.]
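Description:
pAT2732-(PB-4_EF1α-Hygro_2A_rtTA3 [HA-BFP-KRAB-PUFa]) is a 12.3 kb piggyBac-based mammalian expression plasmid that supplies the repressor module of the Casilio-i system. It is propagated in E. coli through a high-copy ColE1/pUC-type origin with ampicillin selection (AmpR). The annotation also detects a complete NeoR/KanR coding sequence and fragments of ccdB, lacZα, lacI and a Tn5 transposase gene in the backbone, which look like cloning remnants. The piggyBac terminal repeats expected from the stated backbone were not annotated by the feature-calling software, so their positions cannot be given from this record.

The payload consists of two divergently oriented cassettes. On one strand, the human EF-1α promoter constitutively drives the hygromycin phosphotransferase gene (hph) linked by a 2A peptide, according to the plasmid name, to the reverse tetracycline transactivator rtTA3, ending at an SV40 polyadenylation signal. This gives hygromycin selection of mammalian cells and provides the doxycycline-responsive activator. On the other strand, a tight TRE promoter (tet operators plus a minimal CMV promoter) controls the Gateway-inserted open reading frame, flanked by attB1 and attB2 sites. This ORF encodes an N-terminally HA-tagged fusion of TagBFP, the KRAB repression domain of human ZNF10, and a PUF RNA-binding domain derived from human PUM1 (PUFa), followed by a bGH poly(A) signal. A V5 tag sequence lies downstream of attB2; the record does not say whether it is translated.

In Casilio designs, PUF domains bind cognate sites appended to a guide RNA, so doxycycline-induced BFP-KRAB-PUFa can be recruited to dCas9-targeted loci for transcriptional repression, with blue fluorescence reporting expression. The dCas9 and guide components are not on this plasmid.
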