Features (pLannotate 1.2.2; 32 found; start..end, strand, type, name):
      2..94      +  CDS            lacI (fragment): lac repressor; lacI; The lac repressor binds to the lac operator to inhibit transcription in E. coli. This inhibition can be relieved by adding lactose or isopropyl-β-D-thiogalactopyranoside (IPTG).
    107..128     +  protein_bind   CAP binding site: CAP binding activates transcription in the presence of cAMP. E. coli catabolite activator protein
    143..173     +  promoter       lac promoter: promoter for the E. coli lac operon
    177..199     +  protein_bind   lac operator (fragment): The lac repressor binds to the lac operator to inhibit transcription in E. coli. This inhibition can be relieved by adding lactose or isopropyl-β-D-thiogalactopyranoside (IPTG). lac repressor encoded by lacI
    242..260     +  promoter       T3 promoter: promoter for bacteriophage T3 RNA polymerase
    698..715     -  misc_feature   MCS (fragment): pUC18/19 multiple cloning site
   1394..1462    +  CDS            large T antigen (fragment): large T antigen from SV40 (simian virus 40)
   1485..1566    +  polyA_signal   SV40 poly(A) signal: SV40 polyadenylation signal
   1612..1722    -  CDS            VP48: 3 tandem repeats of the minimal activation domain of herpes simplex virus VP16 (Cheng et al., 2013)
   1652..2349    -  CDS            rtTA3 (fragment): reverse tetracycline transactivator 3 activates expression from Tet-responsive promoters in the presence of doxycycline
   2413..3435    -  CDS            hph: KHYB_ECOLX - Experimental evidence at protein level: Swiss-Prot protein existence level 1. The aminoglycoside phosphotransferases achieve inactivation of their antibiotic substrates by phosphorylation. Only phosphorylates hygromycin and closely related compounds such as demethyl analogs and destomycin. From Escherichia coli.
   3465..3489    -  protein_bind   attB1: mutant version of attB; recombination site for the Gateway® BP reaction BP Clonase™
   3550..4728    -  promoter       EF-1α promoter: strong constitutive promoter for human elongation factor EF-1α
   4745..5059    +  promoter       tight TRE promoter: Tet-responsive promoter PTight, consisting of seven tet operator sequences followed by the minimal CMV promoter
   5084..5108    +  protein_bind   attB1: mutant version of attB; recombination site for the Gateway® BP reaction BP Clonase™
   5270..5965    +  CDS            TagBFP: TagBFP is a basic (constitutively fluorescent) blue fluorescent protein published in 2008, derived from Entacmaea quadricolor. It is reported to be a very rapidly-maturing monomer with very low acid sensitivity.
   6011..6196    +  CDS            KRAB: Krüppel-associated box (KRAB) transcriptional repression domain from the human zinc finger protein ZNF10 (Margolin et al., 1994)
   6266..7312    +  CDS            PUM1 (fragment): PUM1_HUMAN - Also known as KIAA0099 From Homo sapiens (Human).
   7331..7355    -  protein_bind   attB2: mutant version of attB; recombination site for the Gateway® BP reaction BP Clonase™
   7408..7449    +  CDS            V5 tag: epitope tag from simian virus 5
   7493..7717    +  polyA_signal   bGH poly(A) signal: bovine growth hormone polyadenylation signal
   7728..7745    -  misc_feature   MCS (fragment): pUC18/19 multiple cloning site
   8638..8656    -  promoter       T7 promoter: promoter for bacteriophage T7 RNA polymerase
   8659..8806    +  CDS            lacZα (fragment): LacZα fragment of β-galactosidase; lacZ fragment
   8816..9119    +  CDS            ccdB (fragment): CcdB, a bacterial toxin that poisons DNA gyrase; ccdB; Plasmids containing the ccdB gene cannot be propagated in standard E. coli strains.
   9167..9436    +  CDS            tnpA (fragment): TN5P_ECOLX - Also known as tnp. Experimental evidence at protein level: Swiss-Prot protein existence level 1. Mediates transposition of transposon Tn5 by a 'cut and paste' mechanism. First, the monomeric transposase binds the 19 bp inverted DNA repeats flanking the transposon. Then, dimerization of the DNA- bound transposase creates a synaptic DNA complex. After nicking of the first DNA strand, excision of the transposon proceeds through a series of intermediates. The transposase then mediates the insertion of the transposon at a new site by strand transfer. The activity of the wild- type tran
   9468..10262   +  CDS            NeoR/KanR: aminoglycoside phosphotransferase from Tn5; aph(3')-II (or nptII); confers resistance to neomycin, kanamycin, and G418 (Geneticin®)
  10283..10333   -  misc_feature   bom (fragment): basis of mobility region from pBR322
  10360..10419   +  promoter       AmpR promoter (fragment): bla
  10512..11372   -  CDS            AmpR: β-lactamase; bla; confers resistance to ampicillin, carbenicillin, and related antibiotics
  11373..11425   -  promoter       AmpR promoter (fragment): bla
  11496..12084   +  rep_origin     ori: high-copy-number ColE1/pMB1/pBR322/pUC origin of replication
>Addgene plasmid #251107 | pAT2732-(PB-4_EF1α-Hygro_2A_rtTA3 [HA-BFP-KRAB-PUFa]) | addgene full sequence | sequence record 499695 | Addgene NGS Result
AGCGCCCAATACGCAAACCGCCTCTCCCCGCGCGTTGGCCGATTCATTAATGCAGCTGGCACGACAGGTT
TCCCGACTGGAAAGCGGGCAGTGAGCGCAACGCAATTAATGTGAGTTAGCTCACTCATTAGGCACCCCAG
GCTTTACACTTTATGCTTCCGGCTCGTATGTTGTGTGGAATTGTGAGCGGATAACAATTTCACACAGGAA
ACAGCTATGACCATGATTACGCCAAGCTCAGAATTAACCCTCACTAAAGGGACTAGTCCTGCAGGTTTAA
ACGAATTCGCCCTTTTAACCCTAGAAAGATAGTCTGCGTAAAATTGACGCATGCATTCTTGAAATATTGC
TCTCTCTTTCTAAATAGCGCGAATCCGTCGCTGTGCATTTAGGACATCTCAGTCGCCGCTTGGAGCTCCC
GTGAGGCGTGCTTGTCAATGCGGTAAGTGTCACTGATTTTGAACTATAACGACCGCGTGAGTCAAAATGA
CGCATGATTATCTTTTACGTGACTTTTAAGATTTAACTCATACGATAATTATATTGTTATTTCATGTTCT
ACTTACGTGATAACTTATTATATATATATTTTCTTGTTATAGATATCAACTAGAATGCTAGACCTTTCGT
CTTCAAGAATTCCGATCATATTCAATAACCCTTAATTAGGTCCCTCGAAGAGGTTCACTGGCGCGTTGGA
TCCCCGGGTACCGAGTTGGGAGCTCACGGGGACAGCCCCCCCCCAAAGCCCCCAGGGATGTAATTACGTC
CCTCCCCCGCTAGGGGGCAGCAGCGAGCCGCCCGGGGCTCCGCTCCGGTCCGGCGCTCCCCCCGCATCCC
CGAGCCGGCAGCGTGCGGGGACAGCCCGGGCACGGGGAAGGTGGCACGGGATCGCTTTCCTCTGAACGCT
TCTCGCTGCTCTTTGAGCCTGCAGACACCTGGGGGGATACGGGGAAAAAGCTTTAGGCTGAAAGAGAGAT
TTAGAATGACAGTCTAGTGGGAGCTCACGGGGACAGCCCCCCCCCAAAGCCCCCAGGGATGTAATTACGT
CCCTCCCCCGCTAGGGGGCAGCAGCGAGCCGCCCGGGGCTCCGCTCCGGTCCGGCGCTCCCCCCGCATCC
CCGAGCCGGCAGCGTGCGGGGACAGCCCGGGCACGGGGAAGGTGGCACGGGATCGCTTTCCTCTGAACGC
TTCTCGCTGCTCTTTGAGCCTGCAGACACCTGGGGGGATACGGGGAAAAAGCTTTAGGCTGAAAGAGAGA
TTTAGAATGACAGAACTCGATTTCATTGCAGACTGGCGCGCCGCCTTTTTACGGTTCCTGGCCTTTTGCT
GGCCTTTTGCTCACATGTCACGTGAGGCCTTAACGTCTCGCCCTTTGGTCTCCCCCTCTTAAGTACCACA
TTTGTAGAGGTTTTACTTGCTTTAAAAAACCTCCCACACCTCCCCCTGAACCTGAAACATAAAATGAATG
CAATTGTTGTTGTTAACTTGTTTATTGCAGCTTATAATGGTTACAAATAAAGCAATAGCATCACAAATTT
CACAAATAAAGCATTTTTTTCACTGCATTCTAGTTGTGGTTTGTCCAAACTCATCGGCTAGCTTACCCGG
GGAGCATGTCAAGGTCAAAATCGTCAAGAGCGTCAGCAGGCAGCATATCAAGGTCAAAGTCGTCAAGGGC
ATCGGCTGGGAGCATGTCTAAGTCAAAATCGTCAAGGGCGTCGGTCGGCCCGCCGCTTTCGCACTTTAGC
TGTTTCTCCAGGCCACATATGATTAGTTCCAGGCCGAAAAGGAAGGCAGGTTCGGCTCCCTGCCGGTCGA
ACAGCTCAATTGCTTGTCTCAGAAGTGGGGGCATAGAATCGGTGGTAGGTGTCTCTCTTTCCTCTTTTGC
TACTTGATGCTCCTGTTCCTCCAATACGCAGCCCAGTGTAAAGTGGCCCACGGCGGACAGAGCGTACAGT
GCGTTCTCCAGGGAGAAGCCTTGCTGACACAGGAACGCGAGCTGATTTTCCAGGGTTTCGTACTGTTTCT
CTGTTGGGCGGGTGCCGAGATGCACTTTAGCCCCGTCGCGATGTGAGAGGAGAGCACAGCGGTATGACTT
GGCGTTGTTCCGCAGAAAGTCTTGCCATGACTCGCCTTCCAGGGGGCAGAAGTGGGTATGATGCCTGTCC
AGCATCTCGATTGGCAGGGCATCGAGCAGGGCCCGCTTGTTCTTCACGTGCCAGTACAGGGTAGGCTGCT
CAACTCCCAGCTTTTGAGCGAGTTTCCTTGTCGTCAGGCCTTCGATACCGACACCATTGAGTAATTCCAG
AGCTCCGTTTATGACTTTGCTCTTGTCCAGTCTAGACATTGGACCAGGGTTTTCTTCAACATCACCACAA
GTGAGGAGAGAACCTCTACCTTCGGCACCGGGTTCCTTTGCCCTCGGACGAGTGCTGGGGCGTCGGTTTC
CACTATCGGCGAGTACTTCTACACAGCCATCGGTCCAGACGGCCGCGCTTCTGCGGGCGATTTGTGTACG
CCCGACAGTCCCGGCTCCGGATCGGACGATTGCGTCGCATCGACCCTGCGCCCAAGCTGCATCATCGAAA
TTGCCGTCAACCAAGCTCTGATAGAGTTGGTCAAGACCAATGCGGAGCATATACGCCCGGAGCCGCGGCG
ATCCTGCAAGCTCCGGATGCCTCCGCTCGAAGTAGCGCGTCTGCTGCTCCATACAAGCCAACCACGGCCT
CCAGAAGAAGATGTTGGCGACCTCGTATTGGGAATCCCCGAACATCGCCTCGCTCCAGTCAATGACCGCT
GTTATGCGGCCATTGTCCGTCAGGACATTGTTGGAGCCGAAATCCGCGTGCACGAGGTGCCGGACTTCGG
GGCAGTCCTCGGCCCAAAGCATCAGCTCATCGAGAGCCTGCGCGACGGACGCACTGACGGTGTCGTCCAT
CACAGTTTGCCAGTGATACACATGGGGATCAGCAATCGCGCATATGAAATCACGCCATGTAGTGTATTGA
CCGATTCCTTGCGGTCCGAATGGGCCGAACCCGCTCGTCTGGCTAAGATCGGCCGCAGCGATCGCATCCA
TGGCCTCCGCGACCGGCTGCAGAACAGCGGGCAGTTCGGTTTCAGGCAGGTCTTGCAACGTGACACCCTG
TGCACGGCGGGAGATGCAATAGGTCAGGCTCTCGCTAAATTCCCCAATGTCAAGCACTTCCGGAATCGGG
AGCGCGGCCGATGCAAAGTGCCGATAAACATAACGATCTTTGTAGAAACCATCGGCGCAGCTATTTACCC
GCAGGACATATCCACGCCCTCCTACATCGAAGCTGAAAGCACGAGATTCTTCGCCCTCCGAGAGCTGCAT
CAGGTCGGAGACGCTGTCGAACTTTTCGATCAGAAACTTCTCGACAGACGTCGCGGTGAGTTCAGGCTTT
TTCATGGTGGCGGCACTAGTAAGGGCGAATTCGGAGCCTGCTTTTTTGTACAAACTTGTTGATATCTGCA
GAATTCCACCACACTGGACTAGTGGATCCGAGCTCGGTACCAAGCTTCTTCACGACACCTGAAATGGAAG
AAAAAAACTTTGAACCACTGTCTGAGGCTTGAGAATGAACCAAGATCCAAACTCAAAAAGGGCAAATTCC
AAGGAGAATTACATCAAGTGCCAAGCTGGCCTAACTTCAGTCTCCACCCACTCAGTGTGGGGAAACTCCA
TCGCATAAAACCCCTCCCCCCAACCTAAAGACGACGTACTCCAAAAGCTCGAGAACTAATCGAGGTGCCT
GGACGGCGCCCGGTACTCCGTGGAGTCACATGAAGCGACGGCTGAGGACGGAAAGGCCCTTTTCCTTTGT
GTGGGTGACTCACCCGCCCGCTCTCCCGAGCGCCGCGTCCTCCATTTTGAGCTCCCTGCAGCAGGGCCGG
GAAGCGGCCATCTTTCCGCTCACGCAACTGGTGCCGACCGGGCCAGCCTTGCCGCCCAGGGCGGGGCGAT
ACACGGCGGCGCGAGGCCAGGCACCAGAGCAGGCCGGCCAGCTTGAGACTACCCCCGTCCGATTCTCGGT
GGCCGCGCTCGCAGGCCCCGCCTCGCCGAACATGTGCGCTGGGACGCACGGGCCCCGTCGCCGCCCGCGG
CCCCAAAAACCGAAATACCAGTGTGCAGATCTTGGCCCGCATTTACAAGACTATCTTGCCAGAAAAAAAG
CGTCGCAGCAGGTCATCAAAAATTTTAAATGGCTAGAGACTTATCGAAAGCAGCGAGACAGGCGCGAAGG
TGCCACCAGATTCGCACGCGGCGGCCCCAGCGCCCAGGCCAGGCCTCAACTCAAGCACGAGGCGAAGGGG
CTCCTTAAGCGCAAGGCCTCGAACTCTCCCACCCACTTCCAACCCGAAGCTCGGGATCAAGAATCACGTA
CTGCAGCCAGGTGGAAGTAATTCAAGGCACGCAAGGGCCATAACCCGTAAAGAGGCCAGGCCCGCGGGAA
CCACACACGGCACTTACCTGTGTTCTGGCGGCAAACCCGTTGCGAAAAAGAACGTTCACGGCGACTACTG
CACTTATATACGGTTCTCCCCCACCCTCGGGAAAAAGGCGGAGCCAGTACACGACATCACTTTCCCAGTT
TACCCCGCGCCACCTTCTCTAGGCACCGGTTCAATTGCCGACCCCTCCCCCCAACTTCTCGGGGACTGTG
GGCGATGTGCGCTCTGCCCACTGACGGGCACCGGAGCCTCACGATCGATATGTCGAGTTTACTCCCTATC
AGTGATAGAGAACGTATGTCGAGTTTACTCCCTATCAGTGATAGAGAACGATGTCGAGTTTACTCCCTAT
CAGTGATAGAGAACGTATGTCGAGTTTACTCCCTATCAGTGATAGAGAACGTATGTCGAGTTTACTCCCT
ATCAGTGATAGAGAACGTATGTCGAGTTTATCCCTATCAGTGATAGAGAACGTATGTCGAGTTTACTCCC
TATCAGTGATAGAGAACGTATGTCGAGGTAGGCGTGTACGGTGGGAGGCCTATATAAGCAGAGCTCGTTT
AGTGAACCGTCAGATCGCCTGGAGAATTGGCTAGGCACCGGTGACAAGTTTGTACAAAAAAGCAGGCTCC
GAATTCACCGGTGCCGCCACCATGGCCTATCCCTATGACGTGCCCGATTATGCCAGCCTGGGCAGCGGCT
CCCCCAAGAAAAAACGCAAGGTGGAAGATCCTAAGAAAAAGCGGAAAGTGGACGGCATTGGTAGTGGGAG
CAACGGCAGCAGCGGATCCAGCGAGCTGATTAAGGAGAACATGCACATGAAGCTGTACATGGAGGGCACC
GTGGACAACCATCACTTCAAGTGCACATCCGAGGGCGAAGGCAAGCCCTACGAGGGCACCCAGACCATGA
GAATCAAGGTGGTCGAGGGCGGCCCTCTCCCCTTCGCCTTCGACATCCTGGCTACTAGCTTCCTCTACGG
CAGCAAGACCTTCATCAACCACACCCAGGGCATCCCCGACTTCTTCAAGCAGTCCTTCCCTGAGGGCTTC
ACATGGGAGAGAGTCACCACATACGAAGACGGGGGCGTGCTGACCGCTACCCAGGACACCAGCCTCCAGG
ACGGCTGCCTCATCTACAACGTCAAGATCAGAGGGGTGAACTTCACATCCAACGGCCCTGTGATGCAGAA
GAAAACACTCGGCTGGGAGGCCTTCACCGAGACGCTGTACCCCGCTGACGGCGGCCTGGAAGGCAGAAAC
GACATGGCCCTGAAGCTCGTGGGCGGGAGCCATCTGATCGCAAACATCAAGACCACATATAGATCCAAGA
AACCCGCTAAGAACCTCAAGATGCCTGGCGTCTACTATGTGGACTACAGACTGGAAAGAATCAAGGAGGC
CAACAACGAGACCTACGTCGAGCAGCACGAGGTGGCAGTGGCCAGATACTGCGACCTCCCTAGCAAACTG
GGGCACAAGCTTAATGGCGGTGGCGGAGGGATGGATGCTAAGTCACTAACTGCCTGGTCCCGGACACTGG
TGACCTTCAAGGATGTATTTGTGGACTTCACCAGGGAGGAGTGGAAGCTGCTGGACACTGCTCAGCAGAT
CGTGTACAGAAATGTGATGCTGGAGAACTATAAGAACCTGGTTTCCTTGGGTTATCAGCTTACTAAGCCA
GATGTGATCCTCCGGTTGGAGAAGGGAGAAGAGCCCGGCGGTTCCGGCGGAGGGTCGGGGCCGGCCGGGA
TCCTCCCCCCCAAGAAAAAGAGGAAGGTATCTAGAGGCCGCAGCCGCCTTTTGGAAGATTTTCGAAACAA
CCGGTACCCCAATTTACAACTGCGGGAGATTGCTGGACATATAATGGAATTTTCCCAAGACCAGCATGGG
TCCAGATTCATTCAGCTGAAACTGGAGCGTGCCACACCAGCTGAGCGCCAGCTTGTCTTCAATGAAATCC
TCCAGGCTGCCTACCAACTCATGGTGGATGTGTTTGGTAATTACGTCATTCAGAAGTTCTTTGAATTTGG
CAGTCTTGAACAGAAGCTGGCTTTGGCAGAACGGATTCGAGGCCACGTCCTGTCATTGGCACTACAGATG
TATGGCAGCCGTGTTATCGAGAAAGCTCTTGAGTTTATTCCTTCAGACCAGCAGAATGAGATGGTTCGGG
AACTAGATGGCCATGTCTTGAAGTGTGTGAAAGATCAGAATGGCAATCACGTGGTTCAGAAATGCATTGA
ATGTGTACAGCCCCAGTCTTTGCAATTTATCATCGATGCGTTTAAGGGACAGGTATTTGCCTTATCCACA
CATCCTTATGGCTGCCGAGTGATTCAGAGAATCCTGGAGCACTGTCTCCCTGACCAGACACTCCCTATTT
TAGAGGAGCTTCACCAGCACACAGAGCAGCTGGTACAGGATCAATATGGAAATTATGTAATCCAACATGT
ACTGGAGCACGGTCGTCCTGAGGATAAAAGCAAAATTGTAGCAGAAATCCGAGGCAATGTACTTGTATTG
AGTCAGCACAAATTTGCAAGCAATGTTGTGGAGAAGTGTGTTACTCACGCCTCACGTACGGAGCGCGCTG
TGCTCATCGATGAGGTGTGCACCATGAACGACGGTCCCCACAGTGCCTTATACACCATGATGAAGGACCA
GTATGCCAACTACGTGGTCCAGAAGATGATTGACGTGGCGGAGCCAGGCCAGCGGAAGATCGTCATGCAT
AAGATCCGGCCCCACATCGCAACTCTTCGTAAGTACACCTATGGCAAGCACATTCTGGCCAAGCTGGAGA
AGTACTACATGAAGAACGGTGTTGACTTAGGGTGATTAATTAAGAATTCGACCCAGCTTTCTTGTACAAA
GTGGTTGATATCCAGCACAGTGGCGGCCGCTCGAGTCTAGAGGGCCCGCGGTTCGAAGGTAAGCCTATCC
CTAACCCTCTCCTCGGTCTCGATTCTACGCGTACCGGTTAGGGGCCCGTTTAAACCCGCTGATCAGCCTC
GACTGTGCCTTCTAGTTGCCAGCCATCTGTTGTTTGCCCCTCCCCCGTGCCTTCCTTGACCCTGGAAGGT
GCCACTCCCACTGTCCTTTCCTAATAAAATGAGGAAATTGCATCGCATTGTCTGAGTAGGTGTCATTCTA
TTCTGGGGGGTGGGGTGGGGCAGGACAGCAAGGGGGAGGATTGGGAAGACAATAGCAGGCATGCTGGGGA
TGCGGTGGGCTCTATGGCGACGCGCCTGGATCCCCGGGTACCGAGTTGGGAGCTCACGGGGACAGCCCCC
CCCCAAAGCCCCCAGGGATGTAATTACGTCCCTCCCCCGCTAGGGGGCAGCAGCGAGCCGCCCGGGGCTC
CGCTCCGGTCCGGCGCTCCCCCCGCATCCCCGAGCCGGCAGCGTGCGGGGACAGCCCGGGCACGGGGAAG
GTGGCACGGGATCGCTTTCCTCTGAACGCTTCTCGCTGCTCTTTGAGCCTGCAGACACCTGGGGGGATAC
GGGGAAAAAGCTTTAGGCTGAAAGAGAGATTTAGAATGACAGTCTAGTGGGAGCTCACGGGGACAGCCCC
CCCCCAAAGCCCCCAGGGATGTAATTACGTCCCTCCCCCGCTAGGGGGCAGCAGCGAGCCGCCCGGGGCT
CCGCTCCGGTCCGGCGCTCCCCCCGCATCCCCGAGCCGGCAGCGTGCGGGGACAGCCCGGGCACGGGGAA
GGTGGCACGGGATCGCTTTCCTCTGAACGCTTCTCGCTGCTCTTTGAGCCTGCAGACACCTGGGGGGATA
CGGGGAAAAAGCTTTAGGCTGAAAGAGAGATTTAGAATGACAGAACTCGATTTCATTGCAGACTGGCCGG
CCACTAGTACGCGCCGGCTCGACATACTAGTTAAAAGTTTTGTTACTTTATAGAAGAAATTTTGAGTTTT
TGTTTTTTTTTAATAAATAAATAAACATAAATAAATTGTTTGTTGAATTTATTATTAGTATGTAAGTGTA
AATATAATAAAACTTAATATCTATTCAAATTAATAAATAAACCTCGATATACAGACCGATAAAACACATG
CGTCAATTTTACGCATGATTATCTTTAACGTACGTCACAATATGATTATCTTTCTAGGGTTAAAAGGGCG
AATTCGCGGCCGCTAAATTCAATTCGCCCTATAGTGAGTCGTATTACAATTCACTGGCCGTCGTTTTACA
ACGTCGTGACTGGGAAAACCCTGGCGTTACCCAACTTAATCGCCTTGCAGCACATCCCCCTTTCGCCAGC
TGGCGTAATAGCGAAGAGGCCCGCACCGATCGCCCTTCCCAACAGTTGCGCAGCCTATACGTACGGCAGT
TTAAGGTTTACACCTATAAAAGAGAGAGCCGTTATCGTCTGTTTGTGGATGTACAGAGTGATATTATTGA
CACGCCGGGGCGACGGATGGTGATCCCCCTGGCCAGTGCACGTCTGCTGTCAGATAAAGTCTCCCGTGAA
CTTTACCCGGTGGTGCATATCGGGGATGAAAGCTGGCGCATGATGACCACCGATATGGCCAGTGTGCCGG
TCTCCGTTATCGGGGAAGAAGTGGCTGATCTCAGCCACCGCGAAAATGACATCAAAAACGCCATTAACCT
GATGTTCTGGGGAATATAAATGTCAGGCATGAGATTATCAAAAAGGATCTTCACCTAGATCCTTTTCACG
TAGAAAGCCAGTCCGCAGAAACGGTGCTGACCCCGGATGAATGTCAGCTACTGGGCTATCTGGACAAGGG
AAAACGCAAGCGCAAAGAGAAAGCAGGTAGCTTGCAGTGGGCTTACATGGCGATAGCTAGACTGGGCGGT
TTTATGGACAGCAAGCGAACCGGAATTGCCAGCTGGGGCGCCCTCTGGTAAGGTTGGGAAGCCCTGCAAA
GTAAACTGGATGGCTTTCTTGCCGCCAAGGATCTGATGGCGCAGGGGATCAAGCTCTGATCAAGAGACAG
GATGAGGATCGTTTCGCATGATTGAACAAGATGGATTGCACGCAGGTTCTCCGGCCGCTTGGGTGGAGAG
GCTATTCGGCTATGACTGGGCACAACAGACAATCGGCTGCTCTGATGCCGCCGTGTTCCGGCTGTCAGCG
CAGGGGCGCCCGGTTCTTTTTGTCAAGACCGACCTGTCCGGTGCCCTGAATGAACTGCAAGACGAGGCAG
CGCGGCTATCGTGGCTGGCCACGACGGGCGTTCCTTGCGCAGCTGTGCTCGACGTTGTCACTGAAGCGGG
AAGGGACTGGCTGCTATTGGGCGAAGTGCCGGGGCAGGATCTCCTGTCATCTCACCTTGCTCCTGCCGAG
AAAGTATCCATCATGGCTGATGCAATGCGGCGGCTGCATACGCTTGATCCGGCTACCTGCCCATTCGACC
ACCAAGCGAAACATCGCATCGAGCGAGCACGTACTCGGATGGAAGCCGGTCTTGTCGATCAGGATGATCT
GGACGAAGAGCATCAGGGGCTCGCGCCAGCCGAACTGTTCGCCAGGCTCAAGGCGAGCATGCCCGACGGC
GAGGATCTCGTCGTGACCCATGGCGATGCCTGCTTGCCGAATATCATGGTGGAAAATGGCCGCTTTTCTG
GATTCATCGACTGTGGCCGGCTGGGTGTGGCGGACCGCTATCAGGACATAGCGTTGGCTACCCGTGATAT
TGCTGAAGAGCTTGGCGGCGAATGGGCTGACCGCTTCCTCGTGCTTTACGGTATCGCCGCTCCCGATTCG
CAGCGCATCGCCTTCTATCGCCTTCTTGACGAGTTCTTCTGAATTATTAACGCTTACAATTTCCTGATGC
GGTATTTTCTCCTTACGCATCTGTGCGGTATTTCACACCGCATCAGGTGGCACTTTTCGGGGAAATGTGC
GCGGAACCCCTATTTGTTTATTTTTCTAAATACATTCAAATATGTATCCGCTCATGAGATTATCAAAAAG
GATCTTCACCTAGATCCTTTTAAATTAAAAATGAAGTTTTAAATCAATCTAAAGTATATATGAGTAAACT
TGGTCTGACAGTTACCAATGCTTAATCAGTGAGGCACCTATCTCAGCGATCTGTCTATTTCGTTCATCCA
TAGTTGCCTGACTCCCCGTCGTGTAGATAACTACGATACGGGAGGGCTTACCATCTGGCCCCAGTGCTGC
AATGATACCGCGAGACCCACGCTCACCGGCTCCAGATTTATCAGCAATAAACCAGCCAGCCGGAAGGGCC
GAGCGCAGAAGTGGTCCTGCAACTTTATCCGCCTCCATCCAGTCTATTAATTGTTGCCGGGAAGCTAGAG
TAAGTAGTTCGCCAGTTAATAGTTTGCGCAACGTTGTTGCCATTGCTACAGGCATCGTGGTGTCACGCTC
GTCGTTTGGTATGGCTTCATTCAGCTCCGGTTCCCAACGATCAAGGCGAGTTACATGATCCCCCATGTTG
TGCAAAAAAGCGGTTAGCTCCTTCGGTCCTCCGATCGTTGTCAGAAGTAAGTTGGCCGCAGTGTTATCAC
TCATGGTTATGGCAGCACTGCATAATTCTCTTACTGTCATGCCATCCGTAAGATGCTTTTCTGTGACTGG
TGAGTACTCAACCAAGTCATTCTGAGAATAGTGTATGCGGCGACCGAGTTGCTCTTGCCCGGCGTCAATA
CGGGATAATACCGCGCCACATAGCAGAACTTTAAAAGTGCTCATCATTGGAAAACGTTCTTCGGGGCGAA
AACTCTCAAGGATCTTACCGCTGTTGAGATCCAGTTCGATGTAACCCACTCGTGCACCCAACTGATCTTC
AGCATCTTTTACTTTCACCAGCGTTTCTGGGTGAGCAAAAACAGGAAGGCAAAATGCCGCAAAAAAGGGA
ATAAGGGCGACACGGAAATGTTGAATACTCATACTCTTCCTTTTTCAATATTATTGAAGCATTTATCAGG
GTTATTGTCTCATGACCAAAATCCCTTAACGTGAGTTTTCGTTCCACTGAGCGTCAGACCCCGTAGAAAA
GATCAAAGGATCTTCTTGAGATCCTTTTTTTCTGCGCGTAATCTGCTGCTTGCAAACAAAAAAACCACCG
CTACCAGCGGTGGTTTGTTTGCCGGATCAAGAGCTACCAACTCTTTTTCCGAAGGTAACTGGCTTCAGCA
GAGCGCAGATACCAAATACTGTTCTTCTAGTGTAGCCGTAGTTAGGCCACCACTTCAAGAACTCTGTAGC
ACCGCCTACATACCTCGCTCTGCTAATCCTGTTACCAGTGGCTGCTGCCAGTGGCGATAAGTCGTGTCTT
ACCGGGTTGGACTCAAGACGATAGTTACCGGATAAGGCGCAGCGGTCGGGCTGAACGGGGGGTTCGTGCA
CACAGCCCAGCTTGGAGCGAACGACCTACACCGAACTGAGATACCTACAGCGTGAGCTATGAGAAAGCGC
CACGCTTCCCGAAGGGAGAAAGGCGGACAGGTATCCGGTAAGCGGCAGGGTCGGAACAGGAGAGCGCACG
AGGGAGCTTCCAGGGGGAAACGCCTGGTATCTTTATAGTCCTGTCGGGTTTCGCCACCTCTGACTTGAGC
GTCGATTTTTGTGATGCTCGTCAGGGGGGCGGAGCCTATGGAAAAACGCCAGCAACGCGGCCTTTTTACG
GTTCCTGGCCTTTTGCTGGCCTTTTGCTCACATGTTCTTTCCTGCGTTATCCCCTGATTCTGTGGATAAC
CGTATTACCGCCTTTGAGTGAGCTGATACCGCTCGCCGCAGCCGAACGACCGAGCGCAGCGAGTCAGTGA
GCGAGGAAGCGGAAG
